>Addgene plasmid #91676 | pPN217 | addgene full sequence | sequence record 180539 | Addgene NGS Result
GAGGGCCTATTTCCCATGATTCCTTCATATTTGCATATACGATACAAGGCTGTTAGAGAGATAATTGGAA
TTAATTTGACTGTAAACACAAAGATATTAGTACAAAATACGTGACGTAGAAAGTAATAATTTCTTGGGTA
GTTTGCAGTTTTAAAATTATGTTTTAAAATGGACTATCATATGCTTACCGTAACTTGAAAGTATTTCGAT
TTCTTGGCTTTATATATCTTGTGGAAAGGACGAAACACCGAGAGGAATTCCAGTTCCTGCGTTTTAGAGC
TAGAAATAGCAAGTTAAAATAAGGCTAGTCCGTTATCAACTTGAAAAAGTGGCACCGAGTCGGTGCTTTT
TTAAGCTTGGCGTAATCATGGTCATAGCTGTTTCCTGTGTGAAATTGTTATCCGCTCACAATTCCACACA
ACATACGAGCCGGAAGCATAAAGTGTAAAGCCTGGGGTGCCTAATGAGTGAGCTAACTCACATTAATTGC
GTTGCGCTCACTGCCCGCTTTCCAGTCGGGAAACCTGTCGTGCCAGCTGCATTAATGAATCGGCCAACGC
GCGGGGAGAGGCGGTTTGCGTATTGGGCGCTCTTCCGCTTCCTCGCTCACTGACTCGCTGCGCTCGGTCG
TTCGGCTGCGGCGAGCGGTATCAGCTCACTCAAAGGCGGTAATACGGTTATCCACAGAATCAGGGGATAA
CGCAGGAAAGAACATGTGAGCAAAAGGCCAGCAAAAGGCCAGGAACCGTAAAAAGGCCGCGTTGCTGGCG
TTTTTCCATAGGCTCCGCCCCCCTGACGAGCATCACAAAAATCGACGCTCAAGTCAGAGGTGGCGAAACC
CGACAGGACTATAAAGATACCAGGCGTTTCCCCCTGGAAGCTCCCTCGTGCGCTCTCCTGTTCCGACCCT
GCCGCTTACCGGATACCTGTCCGCCTTTCTCCCTTCGGGAAGCGTGGCGCTTTCTCATAGCTCACGCTGT
AGGTATCTCAGTTCGGTGTAGGTCGTTCGCTCCAAGCTGGGCTGTGTGCACGAACCCCCCGTTCAGCCCG
ACCGCTGCGCCTTATCCGGTAACTATCGTCTTGAGTCCAACCCGGTAAGACACGACTTATCGCCACTGGC
AGCAGCCACTGGTAACAGGATTAGCAGAGCGAGGTATGTAGGCGGTGCTACAGAGTTCTTGAAGTGGTGG
CCTAACTACGGCTACACTAGAAGAACAGTATTTGGTATCTGCGCTCTGCTGAAGCCAGTTACCTTCGGAA
AAAGAGTTGGTAGCTCTTGATCCGGCAAACAAACCACCGCTGGTAGCGGTGGTTTTTTTGTTTGCAAGCA
GCAGATTACGCGCAGAAAAAAAGGATCTCAAGAAGATCCTTTGATCTTTTCTACGGGGTCTGACGCTCAG
TGGAACGAAAACTCACGTTAAGGGATTTTGGTCATGAGATTATCAAAAAGGATCTTCACCTAGATCCTTT
TAAATTAAAAATGAAGTTTTAAATCAATCTAAAGTATATATGAGTAAACTTGGTCTGACAGTTACCAATG
CTTAATCAGTGAGGCACCTATCTCAGCGATCTGTCTATTTCGTTCATCCATAGTTGCCTGACTCCCCGTC
GTGTAGATAACTACGATACGGGAGGGCTTACCATCTGGCCCCAGTGCTGCAATGATACCGCGAGACCCAC
GCTCACCGGCTCCAGATTTATCAGCAATAAACCAGCCAGCCGGAAGGGCCGAGCGCAGAAGTGGTCCTGC
AACTTTATCCGCCTCCATCCAGTCTATTAATTGTTGCCGGGAAGCTAGAGTAAGTAGTTCGCCAGTTAAT
AGTTTGCGCAACGTTGTTGCCATTGCTACAGGCATCGTGGTGTCACGCTCGTCGTTTGGTATGGCTTCAT
TCAGCTCCGGTTCCCAACGATCAAGGCGAGTTACATGATCCCCCATGTTGTGCAAAAAAGCGGTTAGCTC
CTTCGGTCCTCCGATCGTTGTCAGAAGTAAGTTGGCCGCAGTGTTATCACTCATGGTTATGGCAGCACTG
CATAATTCTCTTACTGTCATGCCATCCGTAAGATGCTTTTCTGTGACTGGTGAGTACTCAACCAAGTCAT
TCTGAGAATAGTGTATGCGGCGACCGAGTTGCTCTTGCCCGGCGTCAATACGGGATAATACCGCGCCACA
TAGCAGAACTTTAAAAGTGCTCATCATTGGAAAACGTTCTTCGGGGCGAAAACTCTCAAGGATCTTACCG
CTGTTGAGATCCAGTTCGATGTAACCCACTCGTGCACCCAACTGATCTTCAGCATCTTTTACTTTCACCA
GCGTTTCTGGGTGAGCAAAAACAGGAAGGCAAAATGCCGCAAAAAAGGGAATAAGGGCGACACGGAAATG
TTGAATACTCATACTCTTCCTTTTTCAATATTATTGAAGCATTTATCAGGGTTATTGTCTCATGAGCGGA
TACATATTTGAATGTATTTAGAAAAATAAACAAATAGGGGTTCCGCGCACATTTCCCCGAAAAGTGCCAC
CTGACGTCTAAGAAACCATTATTATCATGACATTAACCTATAAAAATAGGCGTATCACGAGGCCCTTTCG
TCTCGCGCGTTTCGGTGATGACGGTGAAAACCTCTGACACATGCAGCTCCCGGAGACGGTCACAGCTTGT
CTGTAAGCGGATGCCGGGAGCAGACAAGCCCGTCAGGGCGCGTCAGCGGGTGTTGGCGGGTGTCGGGGCT
GGCTTAACTATGCGGCATCAGAGCAGATTGTACTGAGAGTGCACCATATGCGGTGTGAAATACCGCACAG
ATGCGTAAGGAGAAAATACCGCATCAGGCGCCATTCGCCATTCAGGCTGCGCAACTGTTGGGAAGGGCGA
TCGGTGCGGGCCTCTTCGCTATTACGCCAGCTGGCGAAAGGGGGATGTGCTGCAAGGCGATTAAGTTGGG
TAACGCCAGGGTTTTCCCAGTCACGACGTTGTAAAACGACGGCCAGTGAATTCGAGCTCGGTACCCGGGG
ATCCGTTAATTAA
Features (pLannotate 1.2.2; 13 found; start..end, strand, type, name):
      1..241     +  promoter       U6 promoter: RNA polymerase III promoter for human U6 snRNA
    271..346     +  misc_RNA       gRNA scaffold: guide RNA scaffold for the Streptococcus pyogenes CRISPR/Cas9 system
    395..411     -  protein_bind   lac operator: The lac repressor binds to the lac operator to inhibit transcription in E. coli. This inhibition can be relieved by adding lactose or isopropyl-β-D-thiogalactopyranoside (IPTG). lac repressor encoded by lacI
    419..449     -  promoter       lac promoter: promoter for the E. coli lac operon
    464..485     -  protein_bind   CAP binding site: CAP binding activates transcription in the presence of cAMP. E. coli catabolite activator protein
    498..590     -  CDS            lacI (fragment): lac repressor; lacI; The lac repressor binds to the lac operator to inhibit transcription in E. coli. This inhibition can be relieved by adding lactose or isopropyl-β-D-thiogalactopyranoside (IPTG).
    773..1361    -  rep_origin     ori: high-copy-number ColE1/pMB1/pBR322/pUC origin of replication
   1532..2392    -  CDS            AmpR: β-lactamase; bla; confers resistance to ampicillin, carbenicillin, and related antibiotics
   2393..2497    -  promoter       AmpR promoter: bla
   2592..2627    +  CDS            rop (fragment): Rop protein, which maintains plasmids at low copy number; rop
   2729..2828    +  misc_feature   bom (fragment): basis of mobility region from pBR322
   2834..2991    -  CDS            lacZα (fragment): LacZα fragment of β-galactosidase; lacZ fragment
   2988..3014    +  misc_feature   MCS (fragment): pUC18/19 multiple cloning site
