[The description below was written by a language model from this plasmid's Addgene catalogue record and pLannotate feature annotations shown in this document.]
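Description:
pPN217 is a small (about 3.0 kb) CRISPR guide RNA expression plasmid built on a pUC19 backbone into which a human U6 promoter cassette has been placed. It is propagated in E. coli as a high-copy plasmid through the ColE1/pUC-type origin of replication and is selected with ampicillin via the β-lactamase (AmpR) gene and its native promoter. The rest of the annotated backbone consists of pUC19 remnants: the lac promoter, lac operator and CAP binding site, fragments of lacZα, lacI, rop and bom, and a piece of the multiple cloning site. None of these has a role in the construct's intended function.

The payload is a single-guide RNA directed against human TLE1, a member of the Groucho/TLE gene family. A roughly 20-nucleotide spacer was inserted by restriction cloning into BbsI sites, which were destroyed in the process. This places the spacer in the short gap between the U6 promoter and the Streptococcus pyogenes Cas9 gRNA scaffold. The U6 promoter is an RNA polymerase III promoter, so it drives transcription of a short, uncapped transcript comprising the targeting sequence fused to the scaffold, which can then complex with SpCas9.

The plasmid carries no Cas9 gene, mammalian selection marker, reporter or viral elements, so the nuclease must be supplied separately, and delivery would be by transient transfection or a comparable non-viral route. According to the record, it belongs to a set of reagents made for scaled CRISPR editing of human pluripotent stem cells to study genes implicated in psychiatric disease, here by targeting the TLE1 locus.
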