Addgene plasmid #91676: pPN217
Purpose: Express sgRNA targeting human TLE1
Depositing lab: Lindy Barrett. Publication: A Scaled Framework for CRISPR Editing of Human Pluripotent Stem Cells to Study Psychiatric Disease. Hazelbaker DZ, Beccard A, Bara AM, Dabkowski N, Messana A, Mazzucato P, Lam D, Manning D, Eggan K, Barrett LE. Stem Cell Reports. 2017 Oct 10;9(4):1315-1327. doi: 10.1016/j.stemcr.2017.09.006. PubMed 29020615.
Backbone
  Vector backbone: pUC19-U6 promoter
  Vector type: CRISPR
Growth in bacteria
  Bacterial resistance: Ampicillin, 100 μg/mL
  Growth temperature: 37°C
  Growth strain: DH5alpha
  Copy number: High Copy
Gene/Insert
  Gene/Insert name: TLE1 (alt name: NM_005077.3)
  gRNA/shRNA sequence: AGAGGAATTCCAGTTCCTGC
  Species: H. sapiens (human)
  Insert size (bp): 21
  Entrez Gene: TLE1 (a.k.a. ESG, ESG1, GRG1, TLE-1)
  Promoter: U6
  Cloning method: Restriction Enzyme; 5′ cloning site BbsI (destroyed during cloning); 3′ cloning site BbsI (destroyed during cloning)
  Sequencing primers: 5′ M13F (-21)
Terms and licenses: Academic/Nonprofit Terms; Industry Terms: Not Available to Industry
How to cite: pPN217 was a gift from Lindy Barrett (Addgene plasmid # 91676 ; http://n2t.net/addgene:91676 ; RRID:Addgene_91676)
